# Supplementary material for: Low-cost anti-mycobacterial drug discovery using engineered E. coli
Source: Nat Commun. 2022 Jul 7;13:3905. doi: 10.1038/s41467-022-31570-3 (PMC9262897; doi:10.1038/s41467-022-31570-3)
Supplement: Supplementary file 4 — Source Data [file 41467_2022_31570_MOESM4_ESM.zip › Source data/Plasmid sequences/pNB208.gb]

LOCUS       pNB208                  3507 bp    DNA     circular UNA 18-MAR-2021
DEFINITION  pBAD - RBS1 - Mtb trpD.
ACCESSION   1.0.0
VERSION     1.0.0.
KEYWORDS    .
SOURCE      
  ORGANISM  .
FEATURES             Location/Qualifiers
     promoter        7..292
                     /label="pBAD"
     RBS             299..313
                     /label="RBS1"
     CDS             320..1432
                     /locus_tag="Rv2192c"
                     /source="Mycobacterium tuberculosis H37Rv"
                     /gene="trpD"
                     /label="Mtb trpD"
     terminator      1463..1567
                     /label="TermT1"
     misc_feature    1574..2380
                     /label="ColE1 rep origin"
     terminator      complement(2387..2492)
                     /label="TermT0"
     gene            complement(2499..3507)
                     /label="AmpR"
ORIGIN      
        1 gacgtcaaga aaccaattgt ccatattgca tcagacattg ccgtcactgc gtcttttact
       61 ggctcttctc gctaaccaaa ccggtaaccc cgcttattaa aagcattctg taacaaagcg
      121 ggaccaaagc catgacaaaa acgcgtaaca aaagtgtcta taatcacggc agaaaagtcc
      181 acattgatta tttgcacggc gtcacacttt gctatgccat agcattttta tccataagat
      241 tagcggatcc tacctgacgc tttttatcgc aactctctac tgtttctcca tagaattcat
      301 taaagaggag aaaggtaccn nnnnnnnnnn nnnnnnnnnn nnnnnnnnnn nnnnnnnnnn
      361 nnnnnnnnnn nnnnnnnnnn nnnnnnnnnn nnnnnnnnnn nnnnnnnnnn nnnnnnnnnn
      421 nnnnnnnnnn nnnnnnnnnn nnnnnnnnnn nnnnnnnnnn nnnnnnnnnn nnnnnnnnnn
      481 nnnnnnnnnn nnnnnnnnnn nnnnnnnnnn nnnnnnnnnn nnnnnnnnnn nnnnnnnnnn
      541 nnnnnnnnnn nnnnnnnnnn nnnnnnnnnn nnnnnnnnnn nnnnnnnnnn nnnnnnnnnn
      601 nnnnnnnnnn nnnnnnnnnn nnnnnnnnnn nnnnnnnnnn nnnnnnnnnn nnnnnnnnnn
      661 nnnnnnnnnn nnnnnnnnnn nnnnnnnnnn nnnnnnnnnn nnnnnnnnnn nnnnnnnnnn
      721 nnnnnnnnnn nnnnnnnnnn nnnnnnnnnn nnnnnnnnnn nnnnnnnnnn nnnnnnnnnn
      781 nnnnnnnnnn nnnnnnnnnn nnnnnnnnnn nnnnnnnnnn nnnnnnnnnn nnnnnnnnnn
      841 nnnnnnnnnn nnnnnnnnnn nnnnnnnnnn nnnnnnnnnn nnnnnnnnnn nnnnnnnnnn
      901 nnnnnnnnnn nnnnnnnnnn nnnnnnnnnn nnnnnnnnnn nnnnnnnnnn nnnnnnnnnn
      961 nnnnnnnnnn nnnnnnnnnn nnnnnnnnnn nnnnnnnnnn nnnnnnnnnn nnnnnnnnnn
     1021 nnnnnnnnnn nnnnnnnnnn nnnnnnnnnn nnnnnnnnnn nnnnnnnnnn nnnnnnnnnn
     1081 nnnnnnnnnn nnnnnnnnnn nnnnnnnnnn nnnnnnnnnn nnnnnnnnnn nnnnnnnnnn
     1141 nnnnnnnnnn nnnnnnnnnn nnnnnnnnnn nnnnnnnnnn nnnnnnnnnn nnnnnnnnnn
     1201 nnnnnnnnnn nnnnnnnnnn nnnnnnnnnn nnnnnnnnnn nnnnnnnnnn nnnnnnnnnn
     1261 nnnnnnnnnn nnnnnnnnnn nnnnnnnnnn nnnnnnnnnn nnnnnnnnnn nnnnnnnnnn
     1321 nnnnnnnnnn nnnnnnnnnn nnnnnnnnnn nnnnnnnnnn nnnnnnnnnn nnnnnnnnnn
     1381 nnnnnnnnnn nnnnnnnnnn nnnnnnnnnn nnnnnnnnnn nnnnnnnnnt gacccggggg
     1441 atcccatggt acgcgtgcta gaggcatcaa ataaaacgaa aggctcagtc gaaagactgg
     1501 gcctttcgtt ttatctgttg tttgtcggtg aacgctctcc tgagtaggac aaatccgccg
     1561 ccctagacct aggcgttcgg ctgcggcgag cggtatcagc tcactcaaag gcggtaatac
     1621 ggttatccac agaatcaggg gaaacgcagg aaagaacatg tgagcaaaag gccagcaaaa
     1681 ggccaggaac cgtaaaaagg ccgcgttgct ggcgtttttc cataggctcc gcccccctga
     1741 cgagcatcac aaaaatcgac gctcaagtca gaggtggcga aacccgacag gactataaag
     1801 ataccaggcg tttccccctg gaagctccct cgtgcgctct cctgttccga ccctgccgct
     1861 taccggatac ctgtccgcct ttctcccttc gggaagcgtg gcgctttctc aatgctcacg
     1921 ctgtaggtat ctcagttcgg tgtaggtcgt tcgctccaag ctgggctgtg tgcacgaacc
     1981 ccccgttcag cccgaccgct gcgccttatc cggtaactat cgtcttgagt ccaacccggt
     2041 aagacacgac ttatcgccac tggcagcagc cactggtaac aggattagca gagcgaggta
     2101 tgtaggcggt gctacagagt tcttgaagtg gtggcctaac tacggctaca ctagaaggac
     2161 agtatttggt atctgcgctc tgctgaagcc agttaccttc ggaaaaagag ttggtagctc
     2221 ttgatccggc aaacaaacca ccgctggtag cggtggtttt tttgtttgca agcagcagat
     2281 tacgcgcaga aaaaaaggat ctcaagaaga tcctttgatc ttttctacgg ggtctgacgc
     2341 tcagtggaac gaaaactcac gttaagggat tttggtcatg actagtgctt ggattctcac
     2401 caataaaaaa cgcccggcgg caaccgagcg ttctgaacaa atccagatgg agttctgagg
     2461 tcattactgg atctatcaac aggagtccaa gcgagctcgt aaacttggtc tgacagttac
     2521 caatgcttaa tcagtgaggc acctatctca gcgatctgtc tatttcgttc atccatagtt
     2581 gcctgactcc ccgtcgtgta gataactacg atacgggagg gcttaccatc tggccccagt
     2641 gctgcaatga taccgcggga cccacgctca ccggctccag atttatcagc aataaaccag
     2701 ccagccggaa gggccgagcg cagaagtggt cctgcaactt tatccgcctc catccagtct
     2761 attaattgtt gccgggaagc tagagtaagt agttcgccag ttaatagttt gcgcaacgtt
     2821 gttgccattg ctacaggcat cgtggtgtca cgctcgtcgt ttggtatggc ttcattcagc
     2881 tccggttccc aacgatcaag gcgagttaca tgatccccca tgttgtgcaa aaaagcggtt
     2941 agctccttcg gtcctccgat cgttgtcaga agtaagttgg ccgcagtgtt atcactcatg
     3001 gttatggcag cactgcataa ttctcttact gtcatgccat ccgtaagatg cttttctgtg
     3061 actggtgagt actcaaccaa gtcattctga gaatagtgta tgcggcgacc gagttgctct
     3121 tgcccggcgt caatacggga taataccgcg ccacatagca gaactttaaa agtgctcatc
     3181 attggaaaac gttcttcggg gcgaaaactc tcaaggatct taccgctgtt gagatccagt
     3241 tcgatgtaac ccactcgtgc acccaactga tcttcagcat cttttacttt caccagcgtt
     3301 tctgggtgag caaaaacagg aaggcaaaat gccgcaaaaa agggaataag ggcgacacgg
     3361 aaatgttgaa tactcatact cttccttttt caatattatt gaagcattta tcagggttat
     3421 tgtctcatga gcggatacat atttgaatgt atttagaaaa ataaacaaat aggggttccg
     3481 cgcacatttc cccgaaaagt gccacct
//
